Addgene plasmid #34569: SW Mb 64Y68F
Depositing lab: John Olson. Depositing organization: Rice University. Publication: His64(E7)-->Tyr apomyoglobin as a reagent for measuring rates of hemin dissociation. Hargrove MS, Singleton EW, Quillin ML, Ortiz LA, Phillips GN Jr, Olson JS, Mathews AJ. J Biol Chem. 1994 Feb 11;269(6):4207-14. PubMed 8307983.
Backbone
  Vector backbone: pUC19
  Backbone size w/o insert (bp): 5000
  Vector type: Bacterial Expression
Growth in bacteria
  Bacterial resistance: Ampicillin, 100 μg/mL
  Growth temperature: 37°C
  Growth strain: DH5alpha
  Copy number: Unknown
Gene/Insert
  Gene/Insert name: SW Mb 64Y68F (alt names: Heme reagent; WT - pMB413A)
  Species: recombinant sperm whale
  Insert size (bp): 508
  Mutation: His 64 to Tyr and Val 68 to Phe
  Cloning method: Restriction Enzyme; 5′ cloning site unknown (unknown if destroyed); 3′ cloning site unknown (unknown if destroyed)
  Sequencing primers: 5′ unknown; 3′ unknown
Resource information
  A portion of this plasmid was derived from a plasmid made by: see Addgene 20058
Terms and licenses: Academic/Nonprofit Terms; Industry Terms: Not Available to Industry
Depositor comments: Expression strain: BL21 DE3
How to cite: SW Mb 64Y68F was a gift from John Olson (Addgene plasmid # 34569 ; http://n2t.net/addgene:34569 ; RRID:Addgene_34569)
