[The description below was written by a language model from this plasmid's Addgene catalogue record.]
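Description:
SW Mb 64Y68F is a bacterial expression plasmid built on a pUC19 backbone that carries a recombinant sperm whale myoglobin coding sequence of about 508 bp. It is selected with ampicillin and propagated in a standard E. coli cloning strain, while the depositor notes BL21(DE3) as the strain used for protein expression. The copy number is listed as unknown, although pUC-type backbones generally replicate from a high-copy ColE1-derived origin. The record gives the backbone as roughly 5 kb without the insert, which is larger than unmodified pUC19, so additional sequence is presumably present, but it is not described. No feature table is provided. The promoter driving myoglobin expression, the cloning sites and any tags are not stated.

The insert differs from the wild-type recombinant myoglobin construct (referred to in the record as pMB413A) by two substitutions in the distal heme pocket: His64 to Tyr and Val68 to Phe. The alternative name "Heme reagent" and the associated publication title indicate the intended use. The apo form of His64Tyr-type myoglobin serves as a reagent for measuring rates of hemin dissociation from other heme proteins, acting as a heme acceptor in such assays. The record itself does not spell out the spectroscopic or kinetic basis of the assay, nor the specific contribution of the Val68Phe change. A portion of the plasmid derives from an earlier deposited construct. Distribution is limited to academic and nonprofit users.
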