>Addgene plasmid #34569 | SW Mb 64Y68F | depositor partial sequence | sequence record 41159 | Insert sequence from depositor
CTGCAGATAACTAACTAAAGGAGAACAACAACAATGGTTCTGTCTGAAGGTGAATGGCAGCTGGTTCTGC
ATGTTTGGGCTAAAGTTGAAGCTGACGTCGCTGGTCATGGTCAGGACATCTTGATTCGACTGTTCAAATC
TCATCCGGAAACTCTGGAAAAATTCGATCGTTTCAAACATCTGAAAACTGAAGCTGAAATGAAAGCTTCT
GAAGATCTGAAAAAATACGGTGTTACCTTCCTAACTGCCCTAGGTGCTATCCTTAAGAAAAAAGGGCATC
ATGAAGCTGAGCTCAAACCGCTTGCGCAATCGCATGCTACTAAACATAAGATCCCGATCAAATACCTGGA
ATTCATCTCTGAAGCGATCATCCATGTTCTGCATTCTAGACATCCAGGTAACTTCGGTGCTGACGCTCAG
GGTGCTATGAACAAAGCTCTCGAGCTGTTCCGTAAAGATATCGCTGCTAAGTACAAAGAACTGGGTTACC
AGGGTTAATGAGGTACC
