>Addgene plasmid #34569 | SW Mb 64Y68F | addgene partial sequence | sequence record 42495 | M13rev
ACTAAGGAGAACAACAACAATGGTTCTGTCTGAAGGTGAATGGCAGCTGGTTCTGCATGTTTGGGCTAAA
GTTGAAGCTGACGTCGCTGGTCATGGTCAGGACATCTTGATTCGACTGTTCAAATCTCATCCGGAAACTC
TGGAAAAATTCGATCGTTTCAAACATCTGAAAACTGAAGCTGAAATGAAAGCTTCTGAAGATCTGAAAAA
ATACGGTGTTACCTTCCTAACTGCCCTAGGTGCTATCCTTAAGAAAAAAGGGCATCATGAAGCTGAGCTC
AAACCGCTTGCGCAATCGCATGCTACTAAACATAAGATCCCGATCAAATACCTGGAATTCATCTCTGAAG
CGATCATCCATGTTCTGCATTCTAGACATCCAGGTAACTTCGGTGCTGACGCTCAGGGTGCTATGAACAA
AGCTCTCGAGCTGTTCCGTAAAGATATCGCTGCTAAGTACAAAGAACTGGGTTACCAGGGTTAATGAGGT
ACCGGGGATCCTAATTCACTGGCCGTCGTTTTACAACGTCGTGACTGGGAAAACCCTGGCGTTACCCAAC
TTAATCGCCTTGCAGCACATCCCCCTTTCGCCAGCTGGCGTAATAGCGAAGAGGCCCGCACCGATCGCCC
TTCCCAACAGTTGCGCAGCCTGAATGGCGAATGGCGCCTGATGCGGTATTTTCTCCTTACGCATCTGTGC
GGTATTTCACACCGCATATGGTGCACTCTCAGTACAATCTGCTCTGATGCCGCATAGTTAAGCCAGCCCC
GACACCCGCCAACACCCGCTGACGCGCCCTGACGGGCTTGTCTGCTCCCGGCATCCGCTTACAGACAAGC
TGTGACCGTCTCCGGGAGCTGCATGTGTCAGAGGTTTTCACCGTCATCACCGAAAACGCGCGAGACGAAA
AGGGCCTCGTGATACGCCTATTTTTATAGGTTAATGTCATGGATAATAATGGTT
